Addgene plasmid #77954: RPS6KL1 gRNA (BRDN0001487111)
Purpose: 3rd generation lentiviral gRNA plasmid targeting human RPS6KL1
Depositing lab: John Doench & David Root. Depositing organization: Broad Institute. Publication: Optimized sgRNA design to maximize activity and minimize off-target effects of CRISPR-Cas9. Doench JG, Fusi N, Sullender M, Hegde M, Vaimberg EW, Donovan KF, Smith I, Tothova Z, Wilen C, Orchard R, Virgin HW, Listgarten J, Root DE. Nat Biotechnol. 2016 Jan 18. doi: 10.1038/nbt.3437. PubMed 26780180.
Backbone
  Vector backbone: lentiGuide-Puro
  Backbone manufacturer: Zhang Lab (Addgene plasmid # 52963)
  Vector type: Mammalian Expression, Lentiviral, CRISPR
  Selectable markers: Puromycin
Growth in bacteria
  Bacterial resistance: Ampicillin, 100 μg/mL
  Growth temperature: 37°C
  Growth strain: DH5alpha
  Copy number: High Copy
Gene/Insert
  Gene/Insert name: RPS6KL1 (alt names: RPS6KL1; NM_031464.4)
  gRNA/shRNA sequence: AAATTACCAAATACCTGCGG
  Species: H. sapiens (human)
  Entrez Gene: RPS6KL1 (a.k.a. RSKL2)
  Promoter: hU6
  Cloning method: Unknown
  Sequencing primers: 5′ U6-F; 3′ pS2-R
Terms and licenses: Academic/Nonprofit Terms; Industry Terms: Not Available to Industry
Depositor comments: The gRNA was designed to target the following Genbank reference sequence(s): NM_031464.4. Note that this plasmid does NOT contain Cas9. It should be used in conjunction with lentiCas9-Blast (Addgene #52962) or otherwise with cell lines already expressing Cas9. Browse the full kinome gRNA library at http://www.addgene.org/pooled-library/broadgpp-human-kinome/ or visit http://www.broadinstitute.org/rnai/public/ for detailed protocols and information.
How to cite: RPS6KL1 gRNA (BRDN0001487111) was a gift from John Doench & David Root (Addgene plasmid # 77954 ; http://n2t.net/addgene:77954 ; RRID:Addgene_77954)
