[The description below was written by a language model from this plasmid's Addgene catalogue record and pLannotate feature annotations shown in this document.]
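Description:
RPS6KL1 gRNA (BRDN0001487111) is a third-generation lentiviral CRISPR guide plasmid built on the lentiGuide-Puro backbone and designed to target human RPS6KL1 (also called RSKL2), with the guide designed against the reference transcript for that gene. It is propagated in E. coli as a high-copy plasmid through a ColE1/pUC-type origin with β-lactamase conferring ampicillin resistance. The bacterial backbone also carries an f1 origin, lac regulatory remnants and T7/T3 promoters. An SV40 origin and SV40 poly(A) signal lie outside the 3' LTR.

The lentiviral transfer cassette begins with an RSV promoter fused to a truncated HIV-1 5' LTR, which makes genomic RNA production Tat-independent. This is followed by the Ψ packaging signal with a partial gag sequence, the Rev response element for Rev-dependent nuclear export, and a cPPT/CTS element. The cassette ends in a self-inactivating ΔU3 3' LTR.

Two expression units sit within this frame. A human U6 RNA polymerase III promoter drives the RPS6KL1-specific spacer fused to the Streptococcus pyogenes guide RNA scaffold. An EF-1α core promoter with its intron A drives puromycin N-acetyltransferase for selection of transduced mammalian cells, and a WPRE enhances transcript expression.

The plasmid does not encode Cas9, so it is meant for use alongside a separate Cas9 lentiviral vector or in cells that already express Cas9. There it directs cleavage, and typically knockout, of RPS6KL1. It is an individual clone from a human kinome guide collection whose guides were designed to maximise on-target activity and limit off-target effects.
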