Features (pLannotate 1.2.2; 29 found; start..end, strand, type, name):
     14..80      +  CDS            small t antigen (fragment): SV40 (simian virus 40) small t antigen
    106..317     +  promoter       EF-1α core promoter: core promoter for human elongation factor EF-1α
    318..1256    +  intron         EF-1α intron A: intron upstream of the start codon of human EF-1α
   1278..1877    +  CDS            PuroR (fragment): puromycin N-acetyltransferase; pac from Streptomyces; confers resistance to puromycin
   1893..2481    +  misc_feature   WPRE: woodchuck hepatitis virus posttranscriptional regulatory element
   2532..2551    +  misc_feature   cPPT/CTS (fragment): central polypurine tract and central termination sequence of HIV-1
   2553..2786    +  LTR            3' LTR (ΔU3): self-inactivating 3' long terminal repeat (LTR) from HIV-1
   2864..2985    +  polyA_signal   SV40 poly(A) signal: SV40 polyadenylation signal
   3025..3160    +  rep_origin     SV40 ori: SV40 origin of replication
   3181..3199    -  promoter       T7 promoter: promoter for bacteriophage T7 RNA polymerase
   3207..3362    +  CDS            lacZα (fragment): LacZα fragment of β-galactosidase; lacZ fragment
   3367..3795    +  rep_origin     f1 ori (sequence partly withheld): f1 bacteriophage origin of replication; arrow indicates direction of (+) strand synthesis
   3848..3952    +  promoter       AmpR promoter: bla
   3953..4813    +  CDS            AmpR: β-lactamase; bla; confers resistance to ampicillin, carbenicillin, and related antibiotics
   4984..5572    +  rep_origin     ori: high-copy-number ColE1/pMB1/pBR322/pUC origin of replication
   5755..5847    +  CDS            lacI (fragment): lac repressor; lacI; The lac repressor binds to the lac operator to inhibit transcription in E. coli. This inhibition can be relieved by adding lactose or isopropyl-β-D-thiogalactopyranoside (IPTG).
   5860..5881    +  protein_bind   CAP binding site: CAP binding activates transcription in the presence of cAMP. E. coli catabolite activator protein
   5896..5926    +  promoter       lac promoter: promoter for the E. coli lac operon
   5934..5950    +  protein_bind   lac operator: The lac repressor binds to the lac operator to inhibit transcription in E. coli. This inhibition can be relieved by adding lactose or isopropyl-β-D-thiogalactopyranoside (IPTG). lac repressor encoded by lacI
   5995..6013    +  promoter       T3 promoter: promoter for bacteriophage T3 RNA polymerase
   6041..6267    +  promoter       RSV promoter: Rous sarcoma virus enhancer/promoter
   6268..6448    +  LTR            5' LTR (truncated): truncated 5' long terminal repeat (LTR) from HIV-1
   6495..6620    +  misc_feature   HIV-1 Ψ: packaging signal of human immunodeficiency virus type 1
   6604..6967    +  CDS            HIV-1 gag (fragment): gag protein from human immunodeficiency virus 1; gag
   7113..7346    +  misc_feature   RRE: The Rev response element (RRE) of HIV-1 allows for Rev-dependent mRNA export from the nucleus to the cytoplasm.
   7723..7749    +  CDS            Rev (fragment): human immunodeficiency virus 1 (HIV-1) Rev protein; rev; enhances nuclear export of unspliced and incompletely spliced viral mRNAs
   7753..7993    +  promoter       U6 promoter: RNA polymerase III promoter for human U6 snRNA
   8023..8098    +  misc_RNA       gRNA scaffold: guide RNA scaffold for the Streptococcus pyogenes CRISPR/Cas9 system
   8154..8271    +  misc_feature   cPPT/CTS: central polypurine tract and central termination sequence of HIV-1
>Addgene plasmid #77954 | RPS6KL1 gRNA (BRDN0001487111) | addgene full sequence | sequence record 188722 | Addgene Assembled Sequence
CCCGGGTGCAAAGATGGATAAAGTTTTAAACAGAGAGGAATCTTTGCAGCTAATGGACCTTCTAGGTCTT
GAAAGGAGTGGGAATTGGCTCCGGTGCCCGTCAGTGGGCAGAGCGCACATCGCCCACAGTCCCCGAGAAG
TTGGGGGGAGGGGTCGGCAATTGATCCGGTGCCTAGAGAAGGTGGCGCGGGGTAAACTGGGAAAGTGATG
TCGTGTACTGGCTCCGCCTTTTTCCCGAGGGTGGGGGAGAACCGTATATAAGTGCAGTAGTCGCCGTGAA
CGTTCTTTTTCGCAACGGGTTTGCCGCCAGAACACAGGTAAGTGCCGTGTGTGGTTCCCGCGGGCCTGGC
CTCTTTACGGGTTATGGCCCTTGCGTGCCTTGAATTACTTCCACCTGGCTGCAGTACGTGATTCTTGATC
CCGAGCTTCGGGTTGGAAGTGGGTGGGAGAGTTCGAGGCCTTGCGCTTAAGGAGCCCCTTCGCCTCGTGC
TTGAGTTGAGGCCTGGCCTGGGCGCTGGGGCCGCCGCGTGCGAATCTGGTGGCACCTTCGCGCCTGTCTC
GCTGCTTTCGATAAGTCTCTAGCCATTTAAAATTTTTGATGACCTGCTGCGACGCTTTTTTTCTGGCAAG
ATAGTCTTGTAAATGCGGGCCAAGATCTGCACACTGGTATTTCGGTTTTTGGGGCCGCGGGCGGCGACGG
GGCCCGTGCGTCCCAGCGCACATGTTCGGCGAGGCGGGGCCTGCGAGCGCGGCCACCGAGAATCGGACGG
GGGTAGTCTCAAGCTGGCCGGCCTGCTCTGGTGCCTGGCCTCGCGCCGCCGTGTATCGCCCCGCCCTGGG
CGGCAAGGCTGGCCCGGTCGGCACCAGTTGCGTGAGCGGAAAGATGGCCGCTTCCCGGCCCTGCTGCAGG
GAGCTCAAAATGGAGGACGCGGCGCTCGGGAGAGCGGGCGGGTGAGTCACCCACACAAAGGAAAAGGGCC
TTTCCGTCCTCAGCCGTCGCTTCATGTGACTCCACGGAGTACCGGGCGCCGTCCAGGCACCTCGATTAGT
TCTCGAGCTTTTGGAGTACGTCGTCTTTAGGTTGGGGGGAGGGGTTTTATGCGATGGAGTTTCCCCACAC
TGAGTGGGTGGAGACTGAAGTTAGGCCAGCTTGGCACTTGATGTAATTCTCCTTGGAATTTGCCCTTTTT
GAGTTTGGATCTTGGTTCATTCTCAAGCCTCAGACAGTGGTTCAAAGTTTTTTTCTTCCATTTCAGGTGT
CGTGACGTACGGCCACCATGACCGAGTACAAGCCCACGGTGCGCCTCGCCACCCGCGACGACGTCCCCAG
GGCCGTACGCACCCTCGCCGCCGCGTTCGCCGACTACCCCGCCACGCGCCACACCGTCGATCCGGACCGC
CACATCGAGCGGGTCACCGAGCTGCAAGAACTCTTCCTCACGCGCGTCGGGCTCGACATCGGCAAGGTGT
GGGTCGCGGACGACGGCGCCGCCGTGGCGGTCTGGACCACGCCGGAGAGCGTCGAAGCGGGGGCGGTGTT
CGCCGAGATCGGCCCGCGCATGGCCGAGTTGAGCGGTTCCCGGCTGGCCGCGCAGCAACAGATGGAAGGC
CTCCTGGCGCCGCACCGGCCCAAGGAGCCCGCGTGGTTCCTGGCCACCGTCGGAGTCTCGCCCGACCACC
AGGGCAAGGGTCTGGGCAGCGCCGTCGTGCTCCCCGGAGTGGAGGCGGCCGAGCGCGCCGGGGTGCCCGC
CTTCCTGGAGACCTCCGCGCCCCGCAACCTCCCCTTCTACGAGCGGCTCGGCTTCACCGTCACCGCCGAC
GTCGAGGTGCCCGAAGGACCGCGCACCTGGTGCATGACCCGCAAGCCCGGTGCCTGAACGCGTTAAGTCG
ACAATCAACCTCTGGATTACAAAATTTGTGAAAGATTGACTGGTATTCTTAACTATGTTGCTCCTTTTAC
GCTATGTGGATACGCTGCTTTAATGCCTTTGTATCATGCTATTGCTTCCCGTATGGCTTTCATTTTCTCC
TCCTTGTATAAATCCTGGTTGCTGTCTCTTTATGAGGAGTTGTGGCCCGTTGTCAGGCAACGTGGCGTGG
TGTGCACTGTGTTTGCTGACGCAACCCCCACTGGTTGGGGCATTGCCACCACCTGTCAGCTCCTTTCCGG
GACTTTCGCTTTCCCCCTCCCTATTGCCACGGCGGAACTCATCGCCGCCTGCCTTGCCCGCTGCTGGACA
GGGGCTCGGCTGTTGGGCACTGACAATTCCGTGGTGTTGTCGGGGAAATCATCGTCCTTTCCTTGGCTGC
TCGCCTGTGTTGCCACCTGGATTCTGCGCGGGACGTCCTTCTGCTACGTCCCTTCGGCCCTCAATCCAGC
GGACCTTCCTTCCCGCGGCCTGCTGCCGGCTCTGCGGCCTCTTCCGCGTCTTCGCCTTCGCCCTCAGACG
AGTCGGATCTCCCTTTGGGCCGCCTCCCCGCGTCGACTTTAAGACCAATGACTTACAAGGCAGCTGTAGA
TCTTAGCCACTTTTTAAAAGAAAAGGGGGGACTGGAAGGGCTAATTCACTCCCAACGAAGACAAGATCTG
CTTTTTGCTTGTACTGGGTCTCTCTGGTTAGACCAGATCTGAGCCTGGGAGCTCTCTGGCTAACTAGGGA
ACCCACTGCTTAAGCCTCAATAAAGCTTGCCTTGAGTGCTTCAAGTAGTGTGTGCCCGTCTGTTGTGTGA
CTCTGGTAACTAGAGATCCCTCAGACCCTTTTAGTCAGTGTGGAAAATCTCTAGCAGTACGTATAGTAGT
TCATGTCATCTTATTATTCAGTATTTATAACTTGCAAAGAAATGAATATCAGAGAGTGAGAGGAACTTGT
TTATTGCAGCTTATAATGGTTACAAATAAAGCAATAGCATCACAAATTTCACAAATAAAGCATTTTTTTC
ACTGCATTCTAGTTGTGGTTTGTCCAAACTCATCAATGTATCTTATCATGTCTGGCTCTAGCTATCCCGC
CCCTAACTCCGCCCATCCCGCCCCTAACTCCGCCCAGTTCCGCCCATTCTCCGCCCCATGGCTGACTAAT
TTTTTTTATTTATGCAGAGGCCGAGGCCGCCTCGGCCTCTGAGCTATTCCAGAAGTAGTGAGGAGGCTTT
TTTGGAGGCCTAGGGACGTACCCAATTCGCCCTATAGTGAGTCGTATTACGCGCGCTCACTGGCCGTCGT
TTTACAACGTCGTGACTGGGAAAACCCTGGCGTTACCCAACTTAATCGCCTTGCAGCACATCCCCCTTTC
GCCAGCTGGCGTAATAGCGAAGAGGCCCGCACCGATCGCCCTTCCCAACAGTTGCGCAGCCTGAATGGCG
AATGGG
[124 nt withheld, positions 3367-3490]
C
[91 nt withheld, positions 3492-3582]
A
[49 nt withheld, positions 3584-3632]
CCTTTGACGTTGGAGTCCACGTTCTTT
[37 nt withheld, positions 3660-3696]
ACCCTATCTCGGTCTATTCTTTTGATTTATAAGGGATTTTGCCGATTTCGGCCTATTGGTTAAAAAATGA
GCTGATTTAACAAAAATTTAACGCGAATTTTAACAAAATATTAACGCTTACAATTTAGGTGGCACTTTTC
GGGGAAATGTGCGCGGAACCCCTATTTGTTTATTTTTCTAAATACATTCAAATATGTATCCGCTCATGAG
ACAATAACCCTGATAAATGCTTCAATAATATTGAAAAAGGAAGAGTATGAGTATTCAACATTTCCGTGTC
GCCCTTATTCCCTTTTTTGCGGCATTTTGCCTTCCTGTTTTTGCTCACCCAGAAACGCTGGTGAAAGTAA
AAGATGCTGAAGATCAGTTGGGTGCACGAGTGGGTTACATCGAACTGGATCTCAACAGCGGTAAGATCCT
TGAGAGTTTTCGCCCCGAAGAACGTTTTCCAATGATGAGCACTTTTAAAGTTCTGCTATGTGGCGCGGTA
TTATCCCGTATTGACGCCGGGCAAGAGCAACTCGGTCGCCGCATACACTATTCTCAGAATGACTTGGTTG
AGTACTCACCAGTCACAGAAAAGCATCTTACGGATGGCATGACAGTAAGAGAATTATGCAGTGCTGCCAT
AACCATGAGTGATAACACTGCGGCCAACTTACTTCTGACAACGATCGGAGGACCGAAGGAGCTAACCGCT
TTTTTGCACAACATGGGGGATCATGTAACTCGCCTTGATCGTTGGGAACCGGAGCTGAATGAAGCCATAC
CAAACGACGAGCGTGACACCACGATGCCTGTAGCAATGGCAACAACGTTGCGCAAACTATTAACTGGCGA
ACTACTTACTCTAGCTTCCCGGCAACAATTAATAGACTGGATGGAGGCGGATAAAGTTGCAGGACCACTT
CTGCGCTCGGCCCTTCCGGCTGGCTGGTTTATTGCTGATAAATCTGGAGCCGGTGAGCGTGGGTCTCGCG
GTATCATTGCAGCACTGGGGCCAGATGGTAAGCCCTCCCGTATCGTAGTTATCTACACGACGGGGAGTCA
GGCAACTATGGATGAACGAAATAGACAGATCGCTGAGATAGGTGCCTCACTGATTAAGCATTGGTAACTG
TCAGACCAAGTTTACTCATATATACTTTAGATTGATTTAAAACTTCATTTTTAATTTAAAAGGATCTAGG
TGAAGATCCTTTTTGATAATCTCATGACCAAAATCCCTTAACGTGAGTTTTCGTTCCACTGAGCGTCAGA
CCCCGTAGAAAAGATCAAAGGATCTTCTTGAGATCCTTTTTTTCTGCGCGTAATCTGCTGCTTGCAAACA
AAAAAACCACCGCTACCAGCGGTGGTTTGTTTGCCGGATCAAGAGCTACCAACTCTTTTTCCGAAGGTAA
CTGGCTTCAGCAGAGCGCAGATACCAAATACTGTTCTTCTAGTGTAGCCGTAGTTAGGCCACCACTTCAA
GAACTCTGTAGCACCGCCTACATACCTCGCTCTGCTAATCCTGTTACCAGTGGCTGCTGCCAGTGGCGAT
AAGTCGTGTCTTACCGGGTTGGACTCAAGACGATAGTTACCGGATAAGGCGCAGCGGTCGGGCTGAACGG
GGGGTTCGTGCACACAGCCCAGCTTGGAGCGAACGACCTACACCGAACTGAGATACCTACAGCGTGAGCT
ATGAGAAAGCGCCACGCTTCCCGAAGGGAGAAAGGCGGACAGGTATCCGGTAAGCGGCAGGGTCGGAACA
GGAGAGCGCACGAGGGAGCTTCCAGGGGGAAACGCCTGGTATCTTTATAGTCCTGTCGGGTTTCGCCACC
TCTGACTTGAGCGTCGATTTTTGTGATGCTCGTCAGGGGGGCGGAGCCTATGGAAAAACGCCAGCAACGC
GGCCTTTTTACGGTTCCTGGCCTTTTGCTGGCCTTTTGCTCACATGTTCTTTCCTGCGTTATCCCCTGAT
TCTGTGGATAACCGTATTACCGCCTTTGAGTGAGCTGATACCGCTCGCCGCAGCCGAACGACCGAGCGCA
GCGAGTCAGTGAGCGAGGAAGCGGAAGAGCGCCCAATACGCAAACCGCCTCTCCCCGCGCGTTGGCCGAT
TCATTAATGCAGCTGGCACGACAGGTTTCCCGACTGGAAAGCGGGCAGTGAGCGCAACGCAATTAATGTG
AGTTAGCTCACTCATTAGGCACCCCAGGCTTTACACTTTATGCTTCCGGCTCGTATGTTGTGTGGAATTG
TGAGCGGATAACAATTTCACACAGGAAACAGCTATGACCATGATTACGCCAAGCGCGCAATTAACCCTCA
CTAAAGGGAACAAAAGCTGGAGCTGCAAGCTTAATGTAGTCTTATGCAATACTCTTGTAGTCTTGCAACA
TGGTAACGATGAGTTAGCAACATGCCTTACAAGGAGAGAAAAAGCACCGTGCATGCCGATTGGTGGAAGT
AAGGTGGTACGATCGTGCCTTATTAGGAAGGCAACAGACGGGTCTGACATGGATTGGACGAACCACTGAA
TTGCCGCATTGCAGAGATATTGTATTTAAGTGCCTAGCTCGATACATAAACGGGTCTCTCTGGTTAGACC
AGATCTGAGCCTGGGAGCTCTCTGGCTAACTAGGGAACCCACTGCTTAAGCCTCAATAAAGCTTGCCTTG
AGTGCTTCAAGTAGTGTGTGCCCGTCTGTTGTGTGACTCTGGTAACTAGAGATCCCTCAGACCCTTTTAG
TCAGTGTGGAAAATCTCTAGCAGTGGCGCCCGAACAGGGACTTGAAAGCGAAAGGGAAACCAGAGGAGCT
CTCTCGACGCAGGACTCGGCTTGCTGAAGCGCGCACGGCAAGAGGCGAGGGGCGGCGACTGGTGAGTACG
CCAAAAATTTTGACTAGCGGAGGCTAGAAGGAGAGAGATGGGTGCGAGAGCGTCAGTATTAAGCGGGGGA
GAATTAGATCGCGATGGGAAAAAATTCGGTTAAGGCCAGGGGGAAAGAAAAAATATAAATTAAAACATAT
AGTATGGGCAAGCAGGGAGCTAGAACGATTCGCAGTTAATCCTGGCCTGTTAGAAACATCAGAAGGCTGT
AGACAAATACTGGGACAGCTACAACCATCCCTTCAGACAGGATCAGAAGAACTTAGATCATTATATAATA
CAGTAGCAACCCTCTATTGTGTGCATCAAAGGATAGAGATAAAAGACACCAAGGAAGCTTTAGACAAGAT
AGAGGAAGAGCAAAACAAAAGTAAGACCACCGCACAGCAAGCGGCCGCTGATCTTCAGACCTGGAGGAGG
AGATATGAGGGACAATTGGAGAAGTGAATTATATAAATATAAAGTAGTAAAAATTGAACCATTAGGAGTA
GCACCCACCAAGGCAAAGAGAAGAGTGGTGCAGAGAGAAAAAAGAGCAGTGGGAATAGGAGCTTTGTTCC
TTGGGTTCTTGGGAGCAGCAGGAAGCACTATGGGCGCAGCGTCAATGACGCTGACGGTACAGGCCAGACA
ATTATTGTCTGGTATAGTGCAGCAGCAGAACAATTTGCTGAGGGCTATTGAGGCGCAACAGCATCTGTTG
CAACTCACAGTCTGGGGCATCAAGCAGCTCCAGGCAAGAATCCTGGCTGTGGAAAGATACCTAAAGGATC
AACAGCTCCTGGGGATTTGGGGTTGCTCTGGAAAACTCATTTGCACCACTGCTGTGCCTTGGAATGCTAG
TTGGAGTAATAAATCTCTGGAACAGATTTGGAATCACACGACCTGGATGGAGTGGGACAGAGAAATTAAC
AATTACACAAGCTTAATACACTCCTTAATTGAAGAATCGCAAAACCAGCAAGAAAAGAATGAACAAGAAT
TATTGGAATTAGATAAATGGGCAAGTTTGTGGAATTGGTTTAACATAACAAATTGGCTGTGGTATATAAA
ATTATTCATAATGATAGTAGGAGGCTTGGTAGGTTTAAGAATAGTTTTTGCTGTACTTTCTATAGTGAAT
AGAGTTAGGCAGGGATATTCACCATTATCGTTTCAGACCCACCTCCCAACCCCGAGGGGACCCAGAGAGG
GCCTATTTCCCATGATTCCTTCATATTTGCATATACGATACAAGGCTGTTAGAGAGATAATTAGAATTAA
TTTGACTGTAAACACAAAGATATTAGTACAAAATACGTGACGTAGAAAGTAATAATTTCTTGGGTAGTTT
GCAGTTTTAAAATTATGTTTTAAAATGGACTATCATATGCTTACCGTAACTTGAAAGTATTTCGATTTCT
TGGCTTTATATATCTTGTGGAAAGGACGAAACACCGAAATTACCAAATACCTGCGGGTTTTAGAGCTAGA
AATAGCAAGTTAAAATAAGGCTAGTCCGTTATCAACTTGAAAAAGTGGCACCGAGTCGGTGCTTTTTTAA
GCTTGGCGTAACTAGATCTTGAGACAAATGGCAGTATTCATCCACAATTTTAAAAGAAAAGGGGGGATTG
GGGGGTACAGTGCAGGGGAAAGAATAGTAGACATAATAGCAACAGACATACAAACTAAAGAATTACAAAA
ACAAATTACAAAAATTCAAAATTTTCGGGTTTATTACAGGGACAGCAGAGATCCACTTTGGCGCCGGCTC
GAGGGGG
