>Addgene plasmid #77954 | RPS6KL1 gRNA (BRDN0001487111) | depositor partial sequence | sequence record 145414 | Target Sequence
AAATTACCAAATACCTGCGG
