>Addgene plasmid #77954 | RPS6KL1 gRNA (BRDN0001487111) | addgene partial sequence | sequence record 188721 | hU6-F
ATACGTGACGTAGAAAGTAATAATTTCTTGGGTAGTTTGCAGTTTTAAAATTATGTTTTAAAATGGACTA
TCATATGCTTACCGTAACTTGAAAGTATTTCGATTTCTTGGCTTTATATATCTTGTGGAAAGGACGAAAC
ACCGAAATTACCAAATACCTGCGGTTTTAGAGCTAGAAATAGCAAGTTAAAATAAGGCTAGTCCGTTATC
AACTTGAAAAAGTGGCACCGAGTCGGTGCTTTTTTAAGCTTGGCGTAACTAGATCTTGAGACAAATGGCA
GTATTCATCCACAATTTTAAAAGAAAAGGGGGGATTGGGGGGTACAGTGCAGGGGAAAGAATAGTAGACA
TAATAGCAACAGACATACAAACTAAAGAATTACAAAAACAAATTACAAAAATTCAAAATTTTCGGGTTTA
TTACAGGGACAGCAGAGATCCACTTTGGCGCCGGCTCGAGGGGGCCCGGGTGCAAAGATGGATAAAGTTT
TAAACAGAGAGGAATCTTTGCAGCTAATGGACCTTCTAGGTCTTGAAAGGAGTGGGAATTGGCTCCGGTG
CCCGTCAGTG
